>Addgene plasmid #117263 | MSCV-Bhlhe40-3xFLAG-IRES-BFP | addgene full sequence | sequence record 240450 | Addgene NGS Result
AATGAAAGACCCCACCTGTAGGTTTGGCAAGCTAGCTTAAGTAACGCCATTTTGCAAGGCATGGAAAATA
CATAACTGAGAATAGAGAAGTTCAGATCAAGGTTAGGAACAGAGAGACAGCAGAATATGGGCCAAACAGG
ATATCTGTGGTAAGCAGTTCCTGCCCCGGCTCAGGGCCAAGAACAGATGGTCCCCAGATGCGGTCCCGCC
CTCAGCAGTTTCTAGAGAACCATCAGATGTTTCCAGGGTGCCCCAAGGACCTGAAATGACCCTGTGCCTT
ATTTGAACTAACCAATCAGTTCGCTTCTCGCTTCTGTTCGCGCGCTTCTGCTCCCCGAGCTCAATAAAAG
AGCCCACAACCCCTCACTCGGCGCGCCAGTCCTCCGATAGACTGCGTCGCCCGGGTACCCGTATTCCCAA
TAAAGCCTCTTGCTGTTTGCATCCGAATCGTGGACTCGCTGATCCTTGGGAGGGTCTCCTCAGATTGATT
GACTGCCCACCTCGGGGGTCTTTCATTTGGAGGTTCCACCGAGATTTGGAGACCCCTGCCCAGGGACCAC
CGACCCCCCCGCCGGGAGGTAAGCTGGCCAGCGGTCGTTTCGTGTCTGTCTCTGTCTTTGTGCGTGTTTG
TGCCGGCATCTAATGTTTGCGCCTGCGTCTGTACTAGTTAGCTAACTAGCTCTGTATCTGGCGGACCCGT
GGTGGAACTGACGAGTTCTGAACACCCGGCCGCAACCCTGGGAGACGTCCCAGGGACTTTGGGGGCCGTT
TTTGTGGCCCGACCTGAGGAAGGGAGTCGATGTGGAATCCGACCCCGTCAGGATATGTGGTTCTGGTAGG
AGACGAGAACCTAAAACAGTTCCCGCCTCCGTCTGAATTTTTGCTTTCGGTTTGGAACCGAAGCCGCGCG
TCTTGTCTGCTGCAGCGCTGCAGCATCGTTCTGTGTTGTCTCTGTCTGACTGTGTTTCTGTATTTGTCTG
AAAATTAGGGCCAGACTGTTACCACTCCCTTAAGTTTGACCTTAGGTCACTGGAAAGATGTCGAGCGGAT
CGCTCACAACCAGTCGGTAGATGTCAAGAAGAGACGTTGGGTTACCTTCTGCTCTGCAGAATGGCCAACC
TTTAACGTCGGATGGCCGCGAGACGGCACCTTTAACCGAGACCTCATCACCCAGGTTAAGATCAAGGTCT
TTTCACCTGGCCCGCATGGACACCCAGACCAGGTCCCCTACATCGTGACCTGGGAAGCCTTGGCTTTTGA
CCCCCCTCCCTGGGTCAAGCCCTTTGTACACCCTAAGCCTCCGCCTCCTCTTCCTCCATCCGCCCCGTCT
CTCCCCCTTGAACCTCCTCGTTCGACCCCGCCTCGATCCTCCCTTTATCCAGCCCTCACTCCTTCTCTAG
GCGCCGGAATTCAGATCTTACGTAGCTAGCGGATCTTAACCATGGACTACAAAGACCATGACGGTGATTA
TAAAGATCATGACATCGATTACGAGGATGACGATGACAAGGAGGAACGGATCCCCAGCGCGCAACCACCT
CCTACCTGCCTGCCCAAAGCTCCAGGGCTGGAGCACGGAGACCTGTCAGGGATGGATTTTGCCCACATGT
ACCAAGTGTACAAGTCCAGGCGGGGAATAAAACGGAGCGAAGACAGCAAGGAAACTTACAAACTGCCGCA
CCGGCTGATTGAGAAAAAGAGACGTGACCGGATTAACGAGTGCATTGCCCAGCTGAAGGATCTCCTACCC
GAACATCTCAAACTTACTACTTTGGGTCACTTGGAAAAAGCAGTGGTTCTGGAGCTTACGTTGAAGCACG
TGAAAGCATTGACAAATCTAATTGATCAGCAGCAGCAGAAAATCATTGCCCTGCAGAGCGGTTTACAAGC
TGGTGATTTGTCGGGAAGAAATCTCGAGGCAGGGCAAGAAATGTTCTGCTCAGGTTTCCAGACTTGTGCC
CGTGAGGTACTTCAGTACCTGGCGAAGCATGAGAACACTCGGGACCTGAAATCTTCCCAGCTCGTCACTC
ATCTCCATCGTGTGGTCTCGGAGCTGCTGCAGGGTGGTGCTTCCAGGAAACCATTGGACTCGGCTCCCAA
AGCCGTGGACTTGAAAGAGAAGCCCAGCTTCCTAGCCAAGGGATCAGAAGGCCCTGGGAAAAACTGTGTG
CCAGTCATCCAGCGGACTTTTGCTCCCTCGGGTGGGGAGCAGAGCGGCAGTGACACGGACACAGACAGTG
GCTATGGAGGTGAATTGGAGAAGGGGGACTTGCGCAGTGAGCAGCCGTACTTCAAAAGCGACCATGGACG
CAGGTTCGCCGTGGGAGAACGTGTCAGCACAATTAAGCAAGAATCCGAAGAGCCCCCCACCAAAAAGAGC
CGAATGCAGCTCTCAGAAGAGGAAGGCCACTTCGCGGGCAGTGATCTGATGGGTTCCCCATTTCTTGGGC
CACACCCACATCAGCCTCCTTTTTGCCTTCCCTTCTATCTCATCCCACCATCGGCCACTGCCTACCTGCC
TATGCTGGAGAAATGCTGGTACCCCACCTCTGTGCCAGTGTTATACCCAGGCCTCAACACCTCAGCTGCA
GCCCTCTCCAGCTTCATGAACCCAGACAAGATACCGACTCCCTTGCTTCTGCCCCAGAGACTCCCTTCTC
CTTTGGCACATTCGTCCCTCGACTCTTCGGCCTTGCTCCAGGCTTTGAAGCAGATCCCTCCTTTAAACTT
AGAAACCAAAGACTAATAGGCTCGAGCGGGATCAATTCCGCCCCCCCCCTAACGTTACTGGCCGAAGCCG
CTTGGAATAAGGCCGGTGTGCGTTTGTCTATATGTTATTTTCCACCATATTGCCGTCTTTTGGCAATGTG
AGGGCCCGGAAACCTGGCCCTGTCTTCTTGACGAGCATTCCTAGGGGTCTTTCCCCTCTCGCCAAAGGAA
TGCAAGGTCTGTTGAATGTCGTGAAGGAAGCAGTTCCTCTGGAAGCTTCTTGAAGACAAACAACGTCTGT
AGCGACCCTTTGCAGGCAGCGGAACCCCCCACCTGGCGACAGGTGCCTCTGCGGCCAAAAGCCACGTGTA
TAAGATACACCTGCAAAGGCGGCACAACCCCAGTGCCACGTTGTGAGTTGGATAGTTGTGGAAAGAGTCA
AATGGCTCTCCTCAAGCGTATTCAACAAGGGGCTGAAGGATGCCCAGAAGGTACCCCATTGTATGGGATC
TGATCTGGGGCCTCGGTGCACATGCTTTACATGTGTTTAGTCGAGGTTAAAAAAACGTCTAGGCCCCCCG
AACCACGGGGACGTGGTTTTCCTTTGAAAAACACGATAATACCATGGTGAGCAAGGGCGAGGAGCTGTTC
ACCGGGGTGGTGCCCATCCTGGTCGAGCTGGACGGCGACGTAAACGGCCACAAGTTCAGCGTGAGGGGCG
AGGGCGAGGGCGATGCCACCAACGGCAAGCTGACCCTGAAGTTCATCTGCACCACCGGCAAGCTGCCCGT
GCCCTGGCCCACCCTCGTGACCACCCTGAGCCACGGCGTGCAGTGCTTCGCCCGCTACCCCGACCACATG
AAGCAGCACGACTTCTTCAAGTCCGCCATGCCCGAAGGCTACGTCCAGGAGCGCACCATCTTCTTCAAGG
ACGACGGCACCTACAAGACCCGCGCCGAGGTGAAGTTCGAGGGCGACACCCTGGTGAACCGCATCGAGCT
GAAGGGCGTCGACTTCAAGGAGGACGGCAACATCCTGGGGCACAAGCTGGAGTACAACTTCAACAGCCAC
AACATCTATATCATGGCCGTCAAGCAGAAGAACGGCATCAAGGTGAACTTCAAGATCCGCCACAACGTGG
AGGACGGCAGCGTGCAGCTCGCCGACCACTACCAGCAGAACACCCCCATCGGCGACGGCCCCGTGCTGCT
GCCCGACAGCCACTACCTGAGCACCCAGTCCGTGCTGAGCAAAGACCCCAACGAGAAGCGCGATCACATG
GTCCTGCTGGAGTTCCGCACCGCCGCCGGGATCACTCTCGGCATGGACGAGCTGTACAAGTAAGCGGCCG
CGACTCTAGAGTCGACCTGCAGGCATGCAAGCTTCAGGTAGCCGGCTAACGTTAACAACCGGTACCTCTA
GAACTATAGCTAGCATGCGCAAATTTAAAGCGCTGATATCGATAAAATAAAAGATTTTATTTAGTCTCCA
GAAAAAGGGGGGAATGAAAGACCCCACCTGTAGGTTTGGCAAGCTAGCTTAAGTAACGCCATTTTGCAAG
GCATGGAAAATACATAACTGAGAATAGAGAAGTTCAGATCAAGGTTAGGAACAGAGAGACAGCAGAATAT
GGGCCAAACAGGATATCTGTGGTAAGCAGTTCCTGCCCCGGCTCAGGGCCAAGAACAGATGGTCCCCAGA
TGCGGTCCCGCCCTCAGCAGTTTCTAGAGAACCATCAGATGTTTCCAGGGTGCCCCAAGGACCTGAAATG
ACCCTGTGCCTTATTTGAACTAACCAATCAGTTCGCTTCTCGCTTCTGTTCGCGCGCTTCTGCTCCCCGA
GCTCAATAAAAGAGCCCACAACCCCTCACTCGGCGCGCCAGTCCTCCGATAGACTGCGTCGCCCGGGTAC
CCGTGTATCCAATAAACCCTCTTGCAGTTGCATCCGACTTGTGGTCTCGCTGTTCCTTGGGAGGGTCTCC
TCTGAGTGATTGACTACCCGTCAGCGGGGGTCTTTCATGGGTAACAGTTTCTTGAAGTTGGAGAACAACA
TTCTGAGGGTAGGAGTCGAATATTAAGTAATCCTGACTCAATTAGCCACTGTTTTGAATCCACATACTCC
AATACTCCTGAAATAGTTCATTATGGACAGCGCAGAAAGAGCTGGGGAGAATTGTGAAATTGTTATCCGC
TCACAATTCCACACAACATACGAGCCGGAAGCATAAAGTGTAAAGCCTGGGGTGCCTAATGAGTGAGCTA
ACTCACATTAATTGCGTTGCGCTCACTGCCCGCTTTCCAGTCGGGAAACCTGTCGTGCCAGCTGCATTAA
TGAATCGGCCAACGCGCGGGGAGAGGCGGTTTGCGTATTGGGCGCTCTTCCGCTTCCTCGCTCACTGACT
CGCTGCGCTCGGTCGTTCGGCTGCGGCGAGCGGTATCAGCTCACTCAAAGGCGGTAATACGGTTATCCAC
AGAATCAGGGGATAACGCAGGAAAGAACATGTGAGCAAAAGGCCAGCAAAAGGCCAGGAACCGTAAAAAG
GCCGCGTTGCTGGCGTTTTTCCATAGGCTCCGCCCCCCTGACGAGCATCACAAAAATCGACGCTCAAGTC
AGAGGTGGCGAAACCCGACAGGACTATAAAGATACCAGGCGTTTCCCCCTGGAAGCTCCCTCGTGCGCTC
TCCTGTTCCGACCCTGCCGCTTACCGGATACCTGTCCGCCTTTCTCCCTTCGGGAAGCGTGGCGCTTTCT
CATAGCTCACGCTGTAGGTATCTCAGTTCGGTGTAGGTCGTTCGCTCCAAGCTGGGCTGTGTGCACGAAC
CCCCCGTTCAGCCCGACCGCTGCGCCTTATCCGGTAACTATCGTCTTGAGTCCAACCCGGTAAGACACGA
CTTATCGCCACTGGCAGCAGCCACTGGTAACAGGATTAGCAGAGCGAGGTATGTAGGCGGTGCTACAGAG
TTCTTGAAGTGGTGGCCTAACTACGGCTACACTAGAAGAACAGTATTTGGTATCTGCGCTCTGCTGAAGC
CAGTTACCTTCGGAAAAAGAGTTGGTAGCTCTTGATCCGGCAAACAAACCACCGCTGGTAGCGGTGGTTT
TTTTGTTTGCAAGCAGCAGATTACGCGCAGAAAAAAAGGATCTCAAGAAGATCCTTTGATCTTTTCTACG
GGGTCTGACGCTCAGTGGAACGAAAACTCACGTTAAGGGATTTTGGTCATGAGATTATCAAAAAGGATCT
TCACCTAGATCCTTTTAAATTAAAAATGAAGTTTTAAATCAATCTAAAGTATATATGAGTAAACTTGGTC
TGACAGTTACCAATGCTTAATCAGTGAGGCACCTATCTCAGCGATCTGTCTATTTCGTTCATCCATAGTT
GCCTGACTCCCCGTCGTGTAGATAACTACGATACGGGAGGGCTTACCATCTGGCCCCAGTGCTGCAATGA
TACCGCGAGACCCACGCTCACCGGCTCCAGATTTATCAGCAATAAACCAGCCAGCCGGAAGGGCCGAGCG
CAGAAGTGGTCCTGCAACTTTATCCGCCTCCATCCAGTCTATTAATTGTTGCCGGGAAGCTAGAGTAAGT
AGTTCGCCAGTTAATAGTTTGCGCAACGTTGTTGCCATTGCTACAGGCATCGTGGTGTCACGCTCGTCGT
TTGGTATGGCTTCATTCAGCTCCGGTTCCCAACGATCAAGGCGAGTTACATGATCCCCCATGTTGTGCAA
AAAAGCGGTTAGCTCCTTCGGTCCTCCGATCGTTGTCAGAAGTAAGTTGGCCGCAGTGTTATCACTCATG
GTTATGGCAGCACTGCATAATTCTCTTACTGTCATGCCATCCGTAAGATGCTTTTCTGTGACTGGTGAGT
ACTCAACCAAGTCATTCTGAGAATAGTGTATGCGGCGACCGAGTTGCTCTTGCCCGGCGTCAATACGGGA
TAATACCGCGCCACATAGCAGAACTTTAAAAGTGCTCATCATTGGAAAACGTTCTTCGGGGCGAAAACTC
TCAAGGATCTTACCGCTGTTGAGATCCAGTTCGATGTAACCCACTCGTGCACCCAACTGATCTTCAGCAT
CTTTTACTTTCACCAGCGTTTCTGGGTGAGCAAAAACAGGAAGGCAAAATGCCGCAAAAAAGGGAATAAG
GGCGACACGGAAATGTTGAATACTCATACTCTTCCTTTTTCAATATTATTGAAGCATTTATCAGGGTTAT
TGTCTCATGAGCGGATACATATTTGAATGTATTTAGAAAAATAAACAAATAGGGGTTCCGCGCACATTTC
CCCGAAAAGTGCCACCTGACGTCTAAGAAACCATTATTATCATGACATTAACCTATAAAAATAGGCGTAT
CACGAGGCCCTTTCGTCTCGCGCGTTTCGGTGATGACGGTGAAAACCTCTGACACATGCAGCTCCCGGAG
ACGGTCACAGCTTGTCTGTAAGCGGATGCCGGGAGCAGACAAGCCCGTCAGGGCGCGTCAGCGGGTGTTG
GCGGGTGTCGGGGCTGGCTTAACTATGCGGCATCAGAGCAGATTGTACTGAGAGTGCACCATATGCGGTG
TGAAATACCGCACAGATGCGTAAGGAGAAAATACCGCATCAGGCGCCATTCGCCATTCAGGCTGCGCAAC
TGTTGGGAAGGGCGATCGGTGCGGGCCTCTTCGCTATTACGCCAGCTGGCGAAAGGGGGATGTGCTGCAA
GGCGATTAAGTTGGGTAACGCCAGGGTTTTCCCAGTCACGACGTTGTAAAACGACGGCGCAAGGAATGGT
GCATGCAAGGAGATGGCGCCCAACAGTCCCCCGGCCACGGGGCCTGCCACCATACCCACGCCGAAACAAG
CGCTCATGAGCCCGAAGTGGCGAGCCCGATCTTCCCCATCGGTGATGTCGGCGATATAGGCGCCAGCAAC
CGCACCTGTGGCGCCGGTGATGCCGGCCACGATGCGTCCGGCGTAGAGGCGATTAGTCCAATTTGTTAAA
GACAGGATATCAGTGGTCCAGGCTCTAGTTTTGACTCAACAATATCACCAGCTGAAGCCTATAGAGTACG
AGCCATAGATAAAATAAAAGATTTTATTTAGTCTCCAGAAAAAGGGGGG
Features (pLannotate 1.2.2; 21 found; start..end, strand, type, name):
      1..517     +  LTR            5' LTR: 5' long terminal repeat from murine embryonic stem cell virus
    581..922     +  misc_feature   MESV Ψ: packaging signal of murine embryonic stem cell virus
    989..1405    +  CDS            gag (truncated): truncated Moloney murine leukemia virus (MMLV) gag gene lacking the start codon
   1445..1510    +  CDS            3xFLAG: three tandem FLAG® epitope tags, followed by an enterokinase cleavage site
   1514..2743    +  CDS            Bhlhe40: BHE40_MOUSE - Also known as Bhlhb2, Clast5, Dec1 From Mus musculus (Mouse).
   2771..3331    +  misc_feature   IRES: internal ribosome entry site (IRES) of the encephalomyocarditis virus (EMCV)
   3334..4053    +  CDS            EBFP2: enhanced blue variant of GFP (Ai et al., 2007) mammalian codon-optimized
   4064..4094    +  misc_feature   MCS (fragment): pUC18/19 multiple cloning site
   4214..4728    +  LTR            3' LTR: 3' long terminal repeat from murine embryonic stem cell virus
   4890..4906    -  protein_bind   lac operator: The lac repressor binds to the lac operator to inhibit transcription in E. coli. This inhibition can be relieved by adding lactose or isopropyl-β-D-thiogalactopyranoside (IPTG). lac repressor encoded by lacI
   4914..4944    -  promoter       lac promoter: promoter for the E. coli lac operon
   4959..4980    -  protein_bind   CAP binding site: CAP binding activates transcription in the presence of cAMP. E. coli catabolite activator protein
   4993..5085    -  CDS            lacI (fragment): lac repressor; lacI; The lac repressor binds to the lac operator to inhibit transcription in E. coli. This inhibition can be relieved by adding lactose or isopropyl-β-D-thiogalactopyranoside (IPTG).
   5268..5856    -  rep_origin     ori: high-copy-number ColE1/pMB1/pBR322/pUC origin of replication
   6027..6887    -  CDS            AmpR: β-lactamase; bla; confers resistance to ampicillin, carbenicillin, and related antibiotics
   6888..6992    -  promoter       AmpR promoter: bla
   7087..7122    +  CDS            rop (fragment): Rop protein, which maintains plasmids at low copy number; rop
   7224..7323    +  misc_feature   bom (fragment): basis of mobility region from pBR322
   7329..7478    -  CDS            lacZα (fragment): LacZα fragment of β-galactosidase; lacZ fragment
   7478..7679    -  CDS            TcR (fragment): tetracycline efflux protein; tet; confers resistance to tetracycline
   7680..7778    +  CDS            env (fragment): murine leukemia virus gPr80 envelope polyprotein precursor; env; proteolytically cleaved into gp70SU and p15TM subunits
