[The description below was written by a language model from this plasmid's Addgene catalogue record and pLannotate feature annotations shown in this document.]
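Description:
MSCV-Bhlhe40-3xFLAG-IRES-BFP is a gammaretroviral transfer plasmid of about 7.8 kb built on the pMSCV backbone, intended for retroviral overexpression of the mouse basic helix-loop-helix transcription factor Bhlhe40 (also known as Dec1, Stra13 or Sharp2) in mammalian cells. It is maintained in E. coli through a high-copy ColE1/pUC-type origin and selected with ampicillin via the β-lactamase gene. The remaining bacterial annotations (lac promoter/operator, and fragments of lacI, lacZα, rop, bom and TcR) are non-functional backbone remnants.

The proviral region is bounded by the 5′ and 3′ long terminal repeats of murine embryonic stem cell virus. Downstream of the 5′ LTR lie the Ψ packaging signal and a truncated, start-codon-less gag segment, which together direct efficient encapsidation of the genomic RNA. No functional gag, pol or env genes are annotated, only a short env fragment outside the LTRs, so these functions must be supplied in trans by a packaging system. The 5′ LTR serves as the promoter for a single bicistronic transcript. The first cistron encodes Bhlhe40 with a 3xFLAG epitope; despite the order suggested by the plasmid name, both the catalogue entry and the feature map place the tag at the N terminus, immediately upstream of the coding sequence. An EMCV IRES then drives cap-independent translation of EBFP2, so blue fluorescence marks transduced cells that also express the tagged factor.

The construct suits gain-of-function experiments in which transduced cells are identified or sorted by BFP, and the FLAG tag permits detection or immunoprecipitation of Bhlhe40. The associated publication concerns CRISPR screening of T helper cell activation and differentiation, though the record does not specify the exact experiments performed with this plasmid.
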