Addgene plasmid #117263: MSCV-Bhlhe40-3xFLAG-IRES-BFP
Purpose: Retroviral overexpression of Bhlhe40 with a 3xFLAG
Depositing lab: Sarah Teichmann. Depositing organization: Wellcome Sanger Institute. Publication: Genome-wide CRISPR Screens in T Helper Cells Reveal Pervasive Crosstalk between Activation and Differentiation. Henriksson J, Chen X, Gomes T, Ullah U, Meyer KB, Miragaia R, Duddy G, Pramanik J, Yusa K, Lahesmaa R, Teichmann SA. Cell. 2019 Jan 7. pii: S0092-8674(18)31569-1. doi: 10.1016/j.cell.2018.11.044. PubMed 30639098.
Backbone
  Vector backbone: pMSCV
  Vector type: Mammalian Expression, Retroviral
Growth in bacteria
  Bacterial resistance: Ampicillin, 100 μg/mL
  Growth temperature: 37°C
  Growth strain: NEB Stable
  Copy number: High Copy
Gene/Insert
  Gene/Insert name: Bhlhe40
  Species: M. musculus (mouse)
  Entrez Gene: Bhlhe40 (a.k.a. Bhlhb2, C130042M06Rik, CR8, Clast5, Dec1, Sharp2, Stra13, Stra14)
  Promoter: LTR
  Tag / fusion protein: 3xFLAG (N terminal on insert)
  Cloning method: Gibson Cloning
  Sequencing primers: 5′ CTTGAACCTCCTCGTTCGAC
Terms and licenses: Academic/Nonprofit Terms; Industry Terms: Not Available to Industry
How to cite: MSCV-Bhlhe40-3xFLAG-IRES-BFP was a gift from Sarah Teichmann (Addgene plasmid # 117263 ; http://n2t.net/addgene:117263 ; RRID:Addgene_117263)
